>Addgene plasmid #67399 | pDEST47-ARL5A-GFP | addgene partial sequence | sequence record 118895 | GFPfusionREV 5'-CTCCACTGACAGAAAATTTG-3'
AATTGGGACAACTCCAGTGAAAAGTTCTTCTCCTTTGCTAGCCATTCTAGATCGAACCACTTTGTACAAG
AAAGCTGGGTCTCTAATCTTAAGTCGTGACATCATCCATTCAAGTCCTTGGCACAATCCCTCGCCAGTTA
GAGCACAGCATGCCTGGATATGCCACTGGTGATCTTTAATAGAAGTTAGCTTCAAAAACTGGGAGATTTC
TGCTACAGTCATGCATTCTTTAACATCTTGTTTATTAGCAAAAATCAGCAATCCAGCTTTTCTTAGGTCC
TCATGCGCTAACATTTTATAGAGTTCTTCTCTAGTTACAGAAATCCTCTCTCTGTCTGTACTGTCCACAA
CAACTATTACAAACTCTGTGTTAGTATAGTAAGTGTTCCAGGAAGAACGAAGAGATTCTTGGCCACCAAT
ATCCCACATTAGGAAACGTGTATTATTAATCACTATCTCTTCTACATTACTTCCTATTGTAGGAGATGTA
TGTACAACTTCATTCATAGAAAATTGGTAAAGAATGGTAGTTTTCCCTGCATTATCCAACCCAACAATGA
TAACTTTGTGCTCCTGGTGATTGAACAGTCTCCATATTCTAGTGAAGAGAATTCCCATGGTTCTATCTCC
TTCTAAGCCTGCTTTTTTGTACAAACTTGTTTGATCAAGCTTAACTAGCCAGCTTGGGTCTCCCTATAGT
GAGTCGTATTAATTTCGATAAGCCAGTAAGCAGTGGGTTCTCTAGTTAGCCAGAGAGCTCTGCTTATATA
GACCTCCCACCGTACACGCCTACCGCCCATTTGCGTCAATGGGGCGGAGTTGTTACGACATTTTGGAAAG
TCCCGTTGATTTTGGTGCCAAAACAAACTCCCATTGACGTCAATGGGGTGGAGACTTGGAAATCCCCGTG
AGTCAAACCGCTATCCACGC
