[The description below was written by a language model from this plasmid's Addgene catalogue record.]
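Description:
pDEST47-ARL5A-GFP is a mammalian expression plasmid built on the commercial Gateway destination vector pcDNA-DEST47. It carries the human ARL5A open reading frame, which encodes a member of the ARF-like (ARL) branch of the ARF family of small regulatory GTPases. The coding sequence was introduced by Gateway recombination, placing it downstream of the CMV promoter, a strong constitutive promoter in most mammalian cell lines. It sits in frame with a GFP coding sequence supplied by the backbone, so the protein is produced with GFP fused to its C terminus. The insert carries a single C-to-T change at base pair 70, recorded as silent, so the encoded protein sequence is unchanged.

In bacteria the plasmid is maintained at high copy number under ampicillin selection. In mammalian cells a neomycin resistance marker allows G418 selection, so stably expressing populations can be derived as well as using the plasmid for transient transfection. No feature table accompanies the catalogue entry, so the origin of replication, polyadenylation signals and recombination scars are not itemised in the record.

The construct belongs to a plasmid toolbox for expressing or knocking down human ARF family GTPases. The stated purpose is mammalian expression of GFP-tagged human ARL5. Such a fusion typically allows the protein to be visualised by fluorescence in cells or detected through the GFP moiety. The C-terminal tag also leaves the N terminus of the GTPase unmodified.
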