Addgene plasmid #67399: pDEST47-ARL5A-GFP
Purpose: Mammalian expression of hArl5 with C-term GFP tag
Depositing lab: Richard Kahn. Depositing organization: Emory University. Publication: Tool box: Plasmids for the expression or knockdown of human ARF Family GTPases (ARF/ARL/SAR) and their co-expression in bacteria with N-myristoyltransferases. Kerr SC, Kahn RA. Cell Logist. 2015 Sep 21;5(3):e1090523. doi: 10.1080/21592799.2015.1090523. eCollection 2015 Jul-Sep. PubMed 27057421.
Backbone
  Vector backbone: pcDNA-DEST47
  Backbone manufacturer: Life Technologies
  Vector type: Mammalian Expression
  Selectable markers: Neomycin (select with G418)
Growth in bacteria
  Bacterial resistance: Ampicillin, 100 μg/mL
  Growth temperature: 37°C
  Growth strain: DH5alpha
  Copy number: High Copy
Gene/Insert
  Gene/Insert name: ARL5A (alt name: pRK10n-D47)
  Species: H. sapiens (human)
  Mutation: bp 70 C to T; silent mutation
  Entrez Gene: ARL5A (a.k.a. ARFLP5, ARL5)
  Promoter: CMV
  Tag / fusion protein: GFP (C terminal on backbone)
  Cloning method: Gateway Cloning
  Sequencing primers: 5′ CMV-F; 3′ GFP-R
Terms and licenses: Academic/Nonprofit Terms; Industry Terms: Not Available to Industry
How to cite: pDEST47-ARL5A-GFP was a gift from Richard Kahn (Addgene plasmid # 67399 ; http://n2t.net/addgene:67399 ; RRID:Addgene_67399)
